Addgene plasmid #227476: pk335-CARGO-6mer-1.9kb-USF
Purpose: 6-mer gRNA array targeting Sp dCas9/Cas9 to the Prdm8-Fgf5 locus
Depositing lab: Joanna Wysocka. Depositing organization: Stanford University. Publication: Long-range regulation of transcription scales with genomic distance in a gene-specific manner. Jensen CL, Chen LF, Swigut T, Crocker OJ, Yao D, Bassik MC, Ferrell JE Jr, Boettiger AN, Wysocka J. Mol Cell. 2025 Jan 16;85(2):347-361.e7. doi: 10.1016/j.molcel.2024.10.021. Epub 2024 Dec 2. PubMed 39626660.
Backbone
  Vector backbone: pk335-BFP
  Vector type: CRISPR
  Selectable markers: Neomycin (select with G418) ; TagBFP
Growth in bacteria
  Bacterial resistance: Kanamycin, 50 μg/mL
  Growth temperature: 37°C
  Growth strain: NEB Stable
  Copy number: High Copy
Gene/Insert
  Gene/Insert name: CARGO to 1.9kb Upstream Fgf5 (alt name: CARGO26)
  gRNA/shRNA sequence: TGTGCCCATAGCTTGCACCA, AGTGGCTCATAAATAGCAAC, ATTCACCCTAAGTCCCCTGC, GTATAGAGTCACACTCATTT, CAGAGGAAACTCTCTGTTGG, CTCTCTCACACATGACTAGC
  Species: M. musculus (mouse), Synthetic
  Cloning method: Other
Terms and licenses: Academic/Nonprofit Terms; Industry Terms: Not Available to Industry
How to cite: pk335-CARGO-6mer-1.9kb-USF was a gift from Joanna Wysocka (Addgene plasmid # 227476 ; http://n2t.net/addgene:227476 ; RRID:Addgene_227476)
