[The description below was written by a language model from this plasmid's Addgene catalogue record and pLannotate feature annotations shown in this document.]
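Description:
pk335-CARGO-6mer-1.9kb-USF is a CRISPR guide-RNA array plasmid built on the pk335-BFP backbone and designed for mammalian cells. Its payload, recorded as "CARGO to 1.9kb Upstream Fgf5", is a set of six synthetic guides directed at mouse sequence in the Prdm8-Fgf5 locus, intended to bring Streptococcus pyogenes Cas9 or dCas9 to a site about 1.9 kb upstream of Fgf5. The plasmid encodes no Cas9, so the nuclease or dCas9 fusion must be supplied separately. The feature table shows the array as tandem repeats of a human U6 RNA polymerase III promoter alternating with an S. pyogenes guide scaffold (annotated as tracrRNA fragments). Each guide is therefore transcribed from its own promoter. The annotation picks up seven copies of each element, one more than the six guides recorded, and the record does not explain this difference. Such a repetitive structure is prone to recombination, which fits with the choice of a recombination-tolerant bacterial strain for propagation.

Downstream of the array, a CMV enhancer/chicken β-actin promoter with a hybrid intron drives TagBFP, terminated by a bGH polyadenylation signal, so transfected cells can be identified by blue fluorescence. A single NeoR/KanR gene sits behind both the mouse PGK promoter and the bacterial EM7 promoter. This gives G418 selection in mammalian cells and kanamycin selection in E. coli. Replication relies on a high-copy ColE1/pUC origin, and an f1 origin is also present. A φC31 attB site is annotated, which could allow integrase-mediated genomic insertion, although the record does not state this use. A single AAV2 ITR, bom fragments and a partial β-lactamase sequence appear to be backbone remnants. The associated study concerns how long-range transcriptional regulation scales with genomic distance.
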