Features (pLannotate 1.2.2; 30 found; start..end, strand, type, name):
      1..589     +  rep_origin     ori: high-copy-number ColE1/pMB1/pBR322/pUC origin of replication
    669..736     +  misc_RNA       tracrRNA (fragment): trans-activating CRISPR RNA for the Streptococcus pyogenes CRISPR/Cas9 system
    768..999     +  promoter       U6 promoter: RNA polymerase III promoter for human U6 snRNA
   1047..1114    +  misc_RNA       tracrRNA (fragment): trans-activating CRISPR RNA for the Streptococcus pyogenes CRISPR/Cas9 system
   1146..1377    +  promoter       U6 promoter: RNA polymerase III promoter for human U6 snRNA
   1425..1492    +  misc_RNA       tracrRNA (fragment): trans-activating CRISPR RNA for the Streptococcus pyogenes CRISPR/Cas9 system
   1524..1755    +  promoter       U6 promoter: RNA polymerase III promoter for human U6 snRNA
   1803..1870    +  misc_RNA       tracrRNA (fragment): trans-activating CRISPR RNA for the Streptococcus pyogenes CRISPR/Cas9 system
   1902..2133    +  promoter       U6 promoter: RNA polymerase III promoter for human U6 snRNA
   2181..2248    +  misc_RNA       tracrRNA (fragment): trans-activating CRISPR RNA for the Streptococcus pyogenes CRISPR/Cas9 system
   2280..2511    +  promoter       U6 promoter: RNA polymerase III promoter for human U6 snRNA
   2559..2626    +  misc_RNA       tracrRNA (fragment): trans-activating CRISPR RNA for the Streptococcus pyogenes CRISPR/Cas9 system
   2658..2889    +  promoter       U6 promoter: RNA polymerase III promoter for human U6 snRNA
   2937..3004    +  misc_RNA       tracrRNA (fragment): trans-activating CRISPR RNA for the Streptococcus pyogenes CRISPR/Cas9 system
   3036..3267    +  promoter       U6 promoter: RNA polymerase III promoter for human U6 snRNA
   3296..3581    +  enhancer       CMV enhancer: human cytomegalovirus immediate early enhancer; contains an 18-bp deletion relative to the standard CMV enhancer
   3583..3864    +  promoter       chicken β-actin promoter: No description available
   3865..4092    +  intron         hybrid intron: hybrid between chicken β-actin (CBA) and minute virus of mice (MMV) introns (Gray et al., 2011)
   4110..4811    +  CDS            TagBFP: monomeric blue fluorescent protein mammalian codon-optimized
   4842..4953    +  polyA_signal   bGH poly(A) signal: bovine growth hormone polyadenylation signal
   5053..5122    +  protein_bind   attB: attB site for the φC31 integrase (Groth et al., 2000) phage φC31 integrase
   5125..5265    +  repeat_region  AAV2 ITR: inverted terminal repeat of adeno-associated virus serotype 2 inverted
   5270..5321    -  misc_feature   bom (fragment): basis of mobility region from pBR322
   5340..5795    +  rep_origin     f1 ori (sequence partly withheld): f1 bacteriophage origin of replication; arrow indicates direction of (+) strand synthesis
   5796..5837    -  misc_feature   bom (fragment): basis of mobility region from pBR322
   5838..6324    +  promoter       PGK promoter: mouse phosphoglycerate kinase 1 promoter
   6346..6393    +  promoter       EM7 promoter: synthetic bacterial promoter&nbsp
   6413..7216    +  CDS            NeoR/KanR: aminoglycoside phosphotransferase from Tn5; aph(3')-II (or nptII); confers resistance to neomycin, kanamycin, and G418 (Geneticin®)
   7220..7256    +  polyA_signal   PGK poly(A) signal (fragment): mouse phosphoglycerate kinase 1 polyadenylation signal
   7265..7559    +  CDS            bla(M) (fragment): β-lactamase lacking the signal sequence; bla(M); allows cytosolic expression of β-lactamase
>Addgene plasmid #227476 | pk335-CARGO-6mer-1.9kb-USF | addgene full sequence | sequence record 452234 | Addgene NGS Result
TTGAGATCCTTTTTTTCTGCGCGTAATCTGCTGCTTGCAAACAAAAAAACCACCGCTACCAGCGGTGGTT
TGTTTGCCGGATCAAGAGCTACCAACTCTTTTTCCGAAGGTAACTGGCTTCAGCAGAGCGCAGATACCAA
ATACTGTTCTTCTAGTGTAGCCGTAGTTAGGCCACCACTTCAAGAACTCTGTAGCACCGCCTACATACCT
CGCTCTGCTAATCCTGTTACCAGTGGCTGCTGCCAGTGGCGATAAGTCGTGTCTTACCGGGTTGGACTCA
AGACGATAGTTACCGGATAAGGCGCAGCGGTCGGGCTGAACGGGGGGTTCGTGCACACAGCCCAGCTTGG
AGCGAACGACCTACACCGAACTGAGATACCTACAGCGTGAGCTATGAGAAAGCGCCACGCTTCCCGAAGG
GAGAAAGGCGGACAGGTATCCGGTAAGCGGCAGGGTCGGAACAGGAGAGCGCACGAGGGAGCTTCCAGGG
GGAAACGCCTGGTATCTTTATAGTCCTGTCGGGTTTCGCCACCTCTGACTTGAGCGTCGATTTTTGTGAT
GCTCGTCAGGGGGGCGGAGCCTATGGAAAAACGCCAGCAACGCGGCCTTTTTACGGTTCCTGGCCTTTTG
CTGGCCTTTTGCTCACATGTGTTTAAGAGCTATGCTGGAAACAGCATAGCAAGTTTAAATAAGGCTAGTC
CGTTATCAACTTGAAAAAGTGGCACCGAGTCGGTGCTTTTTTTCTCGAGTACTAGGATCCATTAGGCTTT
CCCATGATTCCTTCATATTTGCATATACGATACAAGGCTGTTAGAGAGATAATTGGAATTAATTTGACTG
TAAACACAAAGATATTAGTACAAAATACGTGACGTAGAAAGTAATAATTTCTTGGGTAGTTTGCAGTTTT
AAAATTATGTTTTAAAATGGACTATCATATGCTTACCGTAACTTGAAAGTATTTCGATTTCTTGGCTTTA
TATATCTTGTGGAAAGGACGAAACACCGTGTGCCCATAGCTTGCACCAGTTTAAGAGCTATGCTGGAAAC
AGCATAGCAAGTTTAAATAAGGCTAGTCCGTTATCAACTTGAAAAAGTGGCACCGAGTCGGTGCTTTTTT
TCTCGAGTACTAGGATCCATTAGGCTTTCCCATGATTCCTTCATATTTGCATATACGATACAAGGCTGTT
AGAGAGATAATTGGAATTAATTTGACTGTAAACACAAAGATATTAGTACAAAATACGTGACGTAGAAAGT
AATAATTTCTTGGGTAGTTTGCAGTTTTAAAATTATGTTTTAAAATGGACTATCATATGCTTACCGTAAC
TTGAAAGTATTTCGATTTCTTGGCTTTATATATCTTGTGGAAAGGACGAAACACCGAGTGGCTCATAAAT
AGCAACGTTTAAGAGCTATGCTGGAAACAGCATAGCAAGTTTAAATAAGGCTAGTCCGTTATCAACTTGA
AAAAGTGGCACCGAGTCGGTGCTTTTTTTCTCGAGTACTAGGATCCATTAGGCTTTCCCATGATTCCTTC
ATATTTGCATATACGATACAAGGCTGTTAGAGAGATAATTGGAATTAATTTGACTGTAAACACAAAGATA
TTAGTACAAAATACGTGACGTAGAAAGTAATAATTTCTTGGGTAGTTTGCAGTTTTAAAATTATGTTTTA
AAATGGACTATCATATGCTTACCGTAACTTGAAAGTATTTCGATTTCTTGGCTTTATATATCTTGTGGAA
AGGACGAAACACCGATTCACCCTAAGTCCCCTGCGTTTAAGAGCTATGCTGGAAACAGCATAGCAAGTTT
AAATAAGGCTAGTCCGTTATCAACTTGAAAAAGTGGCACCGAGTCGGTGCTTTTTTTCTCGAGTACTAGG
ATCCATTAGGCTTTCCCATGATTCCTTCATATTTGCATATACGATACAAGGCTGTTAGAGAGATAATTGG
AATTAATTTGACTGTAAACACAAAGATATTAGTACAAAATACGTGACGTAGAAAGTAATAATTTCTTGGG
TAGTTTGCAGTTTTAAAATTATGTTTTAAAATGGACTATCATATGCTTACCGTAACTTGAAAGTATTTCG
ATTTCTTGGCTTTATATATCTTGTGGAAAGGACGAAACACCGGTATAGAGTCACACTCATTTGTTTAAGA
GCTATGCTGGAAACAGCATAGCAAGTTTAAATAAGGCTAGTCCGTTATCAACTTGAAAAAGTGGCACCGA
GTCGGTGCTTTTTTTCTCGAGTACTAGGATCCATTAGGCTTTCCCATGATTCCTTCATATTTGCATATAC
GATACAAGGCTGTTAGAGAGATAATTGGAATTAATTTGACTGTAAACACAAAGATATTAGTACAAAATAC
GTGACGTAGAAAGTAATAATTTCTTGGGTAGTTTGCAGTTTTAAAATTATGTTTTAAAATGGACTATCAT
ATGCTTACCGTAACTTGAAAGTATTTCGATTTCTTGGCTTTATATATCTTGTGGAAAGGACGAAACACCG
CAGAGGAAACTCTCTGTTGGGTTTAAGAGCTATGCTGGAAACAGCATAGCAAGTTTAAATAAGGCTAGTC
CGTTATCAACTTGAAAAAGTGGCACCGAGTCGGTGCTTTTTTTCTCGAGTACTAGGATCCATTAGGCTTT
CCCATGATTCCTTCATATTTGCATATACGATACAAGGCTGTTAGAGAGATAATTGGAATTAATTTGACTG
TAAACACAAAGATATTAGTACAAAATACGTGACGTAGAAAGTAATAATTTCTTGGGTAGTTTGCAGTTTT
AAAATTATGTTTTAAAATGGACTATCATATGCTTACCGTAACTTGAAAGTATTTCGATTTCTTGGCTTTA
TATATCTTGTGGAAAGGACGAAACACCGCTCTCTCACACATGACTAGCGTTTAAGAGCTATGCTGGAAAC
AGCATAGCAAGTTTAAATAAGGCTAGTCCGTTATCAACTTGAAAAAGTGGCACCGAGTCGGTGCTTTTTT
TCTCGAGTACTAGGATCCATTAGGCTTTCCCATGATTCCTTCATATTTGCATATACGATACAAGGCTGTT
AGAGAGATAATTGGAATTAATTTGACTGTAAACACAAAGATATTAGTACAAAATACGTGACGTAGAAAGT
AATAATTTCTTGGGTAGTTTGCAGTTTTAAAATTATGTTTTAAAATGGACTATCATATGCTTACCGTAAC
TTGAAAGTATTTCGATTTCTTGGCTTTATATATCTTGTGGAAAGGACGAAACACCGTTTTTTTTCTAGAG
GTACCCGTTACATAACTTACGGTAAATGGCCCGCCTGGCTGACCGCCCAACGACCCCCGCCCATTGACGT
CAATAGTAACGCCAATAGGGACTTTCCATTGACGTCAATGGGTGGAGTATTTACGGTAAACTGCCCACTT
GGCAGTACATCAAGTGTATCATATGCCAAGTACGCCCCCTATTGACGTCAATGACGGTAAATGGCCCGCC
TGGCATTGTGCCCAGTACATGACCTTATGGGACTTTCCTACTTGGCAGTACATCTACGTATTAGTCATCG
CTATTACCATGGTCGAGGTGAGCCCCACGTTCTGCTTCACTCTCCCCATCTCCCCCCCCTCCCCACCCCC
AATTTTGTATTTATTTATTTTTTAATTATTTTGTGCAGCGATGGGGGCGGGGGGGGGGGGGGGGGGGGCG
CGSGCSAGGSGGGGGGGGGGGGGGSGAGGGGSGGGGSGGGGSGAGGSGGAGAGGTGCGGCGGCAGCCAAT
CAGAGCGGCGCGCTCCGAAAGTTTCCTTTTATGGCGAGGCGGCGGCGGCGGCGGCCCTATAAAAAGCGAA
GCGCGCGGCGGGCGGGAGTCGCTGCGCGCTGCCTTCGCCCCGTGCCCCGCTCCGCCGCCGCCTCGCGCCG
CCCGCCCCGGCTCTGACTGACCGCGTTACTCCCACAGGTGAGCGGGCGGGACGGCCCTTCTCCTCCGGGC
TGTAATTAGCTGAGCAAGAGGTAAGGGTTTAAGGGATGGTTGGTTGGTGGGGTATTAATGTTTAATTACC
TGGAGCACCTGCCTGAAATCACTTTTTTTCAGGTTGGACCGGTGCCACCATGAGCGAGCTGATTAAGGAG
AACATGCACATGAAGCTGTACATGGAGGGCACCGTGGACAACCATCACTTCAAGTGCACATCCGAGGGCG
AAGGCAAGCCCTACGAGGGCACCCAGACCATGAGAATCAAGGTGGTCGAGGGCGGCCCTCTCCCCTTCGC
CTTCGACATCCTGGCTACTAGCTTCCTCTACGGCAGCAAGACCTTCATCAACCACACCCAGGGCATCCCC
GACTTCTTCAAGCAGTCCTTCCCTGAGGGCTTCACATGGGAGAGAGTCACCACATACGATGACGGGGGCG
TGCTGACCGCTACCCAGGACACCAGCCTCCAGGACGGCTGCCTCATCTACAACGTCAAGATCAGAGGGGT
GAACTTCACATCCAACGGCCCTGTGATGCAGAAGAAAACACTCGGCTGGGAGGCCTTCACCGAGACGCTG
TACCCCGCTGACGGCGGCCTGGAAGGCAGAAACGACATGGCCCTGAAGCTCGTGGGCGGGAGCCATCTGA
TCGCAAACATCAAGACCACATATAGATCCAAGAAACCCGCTAAGAACCTCAAGATGCCTGGCGTCTACTA
TGTGGACTACAGACTGGAAAGAATCAAGGAGGCCAACAACGAAACCTACGTCGAGCAGCACGAGGTGGCA
GTGGCCAGATACTGCGACCTCCCTAGCAAACTGGGGCACAAGCTTAATTAAGAATTCCTAGAGCTCGCTG
ATCAGCCTCGACTGTGCCTTCTAGTTGCCAGCCATCTGTTGTTTGCCCCTCCCCCGTGCCTTCCTTGACC
CTGGAAGGTGCCACTCCCACTGTCCTTTCCTAATAAAATGAGGAAATTGCATCGCATTGTCTGAGTAGGT
GTCATTCTATTCTGGGGGGTGGGGTGGGGCAGGACAGCAAGGGGGAGGATTGGGAAGAGAATAGCAGGCA
TGCTGGGGAGCTCTCGAAGCCGCGGTGCGGGTGCCAGGGCGTGCCCTTGGGCTCCCCGGGCGCGTACTCC
ACCTCACCCATCGCAGGAACCCCTAGTGATGGAGTTGGCCACTCCCTCTCTGCGCGCTCGCTCGCTCACT
GAGGCCGGGCGACCAAAGGTCGCCCGACGCCCGGGCTTTGCCCGGGCGGCCTCAGTGAGCGAGCGAGCGC
GCAGCTGCCTGCAGGGGCGCCTGATGCGGTATTTTCTCCTTACGCATCTGTGCGGTATTTCACACCGCAT
A
[95 nt withheld, positions 5322-5416]
T
[46 nt withheld, positions 5418-5463]
C
[141 nt withheld, positions 5465-5605]
CCTTTGACGTTGGAGTCCACGTTCTTT
[37 nt withheld, positions 5633-5669]
ACTCTATCTCGGGCTATTCTTTTGATTTATAAGGGATTTTGCCGATTTCGGTCTATTGGTTAAAAAATGA
GCTGATTTAACAAAAATTTAACGCGAATTTTAACAAAATATTAACGTTTACAATTTTATGGTGCACTCTC
AGTACAATCTGCTCTGATGCCGCATAGTGCTTTTCCCAAGGCAGTCTGGAGCATGCGCTTTAGCAGCCCC
GCTGGGCACTTGGCGCTACACAAGTGGCCTCTGGCCTCGCACACATTCCACATCCACCGGTAGGCGCCAA
CCGGCTCCGTTCTTTGGTGGCCCCTTCGCGCCACCTTCTACTCCTCCCCTAGTCAGGAAGTTCCCCCCCG
CCCCGCAGCTCGCGTCGTGCAGGACGTGACAAATGGAAGTAGCACGTCTCACTAGTCTCGTGCAGATGGA
CAGCACCGCTGAGCAATGGAAGCGGGTAGGCCTTTGGGGCAGCGGCCAATAGCAGCTTTGCTCCTTCGCT
TTCTGGGCTCAGAGGCTGGGAAGGGGTGGGTCCGGGGGCGGGCTCAGGGGCGGGCTCAGGGGCGGGGCGG
GCGCCCGAAGGTCCTCCGGAGGCCCGGCATTCTGCACGCTTCAAAAGCGCACGTCTGCCGCGCTGTTCTC
CTCTTCCTCATCTCCGGGCCTTTCGACCGATCATCAAGCTGCACGTGTTGACAATTAATCATCGGCATAG
TATATCGGCATAGTATAATACGACTCACTATAGGAGGGCCACCATGGGATCGGCCATTGAACAAGATGGA
TTGCACGCAGGTTCTCCGGCCGCTTGGGTGGAGAGGCTATTCGGCTATGACTGGGCACAACAGACAATCG
GCTGCTCTGATGCCGCCGTGTTCCGGCTGTCAGCGCAGGGGCGCCCGGTTCTTTTTGTCAAGACCGACCT
GTCCGGTGCCCTGAATGAACTGCAGGACGAGGCAGCGCGGCTATCGTGGCTGGCCACGACGGGCGTTCCT
TGCGCAGCTGTGCTCGACGTTGTCACTGAAGCGGGAAGGGACTGGCTGCTATTGGGCGAAGTGCCGGGGC
AGGATCTCCTGTCATCTCACCTTGCTCCTGCCGAGAAAGTATCCATCATGGCTGATGCAATGCGGCGGCT
GCATACGCTTGATCCGGCTACCTGCCCATTCGACCACCAAGCGAAACATCGCATCGAGCGAGCACGTACT
CGGATGGAAGCCGGTCTTGTCGATCAGGATGATCTGGACGAAGAGCATCAGGGGCTCGCGCCAGCCGAAC
TGTTCGCCAGGCTCAAGGCGCGCATGCCCGACGGCGAGGATCTCGTCGTGACCCATGGCGATGCCTGCTT
GCCGAATATCATGGTGGAAAATGGCCGCTTTTCTGGATTCATCGACTGTGGCCGGCTGGGTGTGGCGGAC
CGCTATCAGGACATAGCGTTGGCTACCCGTGATATTGCTGAAGAGCTTGGCGGCGAATGGGCTGACCGCT
TCCTCGTGCTTTACGGTATCGCCGCTCCCGATTCGCAGCGCATCGCCTTCTATCGCCTTCTTGACGAGTT
CTTCTGATCGAGAAATTGATGATCTATTAAACAATAAAGACGTCCACATGGAAGTGCAAACTATTAACTG
GCGAACTACTTACTCTAGCTTCCCGGCAACAATTAATAGACTGGATGGAGGCGGATAAAGTTGCAGGACC
ACTTCTGCGCTCGGCCCTTCCGGCTGGCTGGTTTATTGCTGATAAATCTGGAGCCGGTGAGCGTGGAAGC
CGCGGTATCATTGCAGCACTGGGGCCAGATGGTAAGCCCTCCCGTATCGTAGTTATCTACACGACGGGGA
GTCAGGCAACTATGGATGAACGAAATAGACAGATCGCTGAGATAGGTGCCTCACTGATTAAGCATTGGTA
ACTGTCAGACCAAGTTTACTCATATATACTTTAGATTGATTTAAAACTTCATTTTTAATTTAAAAGGATC
TAGGTGAAGATCCTTTTTGATAATCTCATGACCAAAATCCCTTAACGTGAGTTTTCGTTCCACTGAGCGT
CAGACCCCGTAGAAAAGATCAAAGGATCTTC
